Addgene plasmid #232869: mCherry-PH(VPS13C)
Depositing lab: Pietro De Camilli. Publication: The bridge-like lipid transport protein VPS13C/PARK23 mediates ER-lysosome contacts following lysosome damage. Wang X, Xu P, Bentley-DeSousa A, Hancock-Cerutti W, Cai S, Johnson BT, Tonelli F, Shao L, Talaia G, Alessi DR, Ferguson SM, De Camilli P. Nat Cell Biol. 2025 May;27(5):776-789. doi: 10.1038/s41556-025-01653-6. Epub 2025 Apr 10. PubMed 40211074.
Backbone
  Vector backbone: pmCherry-C1
  Vector type: Mammalian Expression
Growth in bacteria
  Bacterial resistance: Kanamycin, 50 μg/mL
  Growth temperature: 37°C
  Growth strain: DH5alpha
  Copy number: Unknown
Gene/Insert
  Gene/Insert name: the PH domain of VPS13C
  Species: H. sapiens (human)
  Entrez Gene: VPS13C (a.k.a. BLTP5C, PARK23)
  Tag / fusion protein: mCherry (N terminal on insert)
Terms and licenses: Academic/Nonprofit Terms; Industry Terms: Not Available to Industry
Depositor comments: Please visit https://doi.org/10.1101/2024.06.08.598070 for bioRxiv preprint.
How to cite: mCherry-PH(VPS13C) was a gift from Pietro De Camilli (Addgene plasmid # 232869 ; http://n2t.net/addgene:232869 ; RRID:Addgene_232869)
