[The description below was written by a language model from this plasmid's Addgene catalogue record and pLannotate feature annotations shown in this document.]
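Description:
mCherry-PH(VPS13C) is a mammalian expression plasmid of about 5.1 kb built on the pmCherry-C1 backbone. It encodes the pleckstrin homology (PH) domain of human VPS13C (also known as BLTP5C or PARK23) fused to the C-terminus of the red fluorescent protein mCherry. The fusion is transcribed from the human cytomegalovirus immediate early enhancer and promoter. The mCherry coding sequence is followed almost directly by a short VPS13C fragment of roughly 430 nt, then the remnant of the multiple cloning site and an SV40 polyadenylation signal. The small large T antigen fragment annotated just upstream of that signal is most likely part of the SV40 terminator region, not a separate expressed element.

The plasmid is propagated in E. coli through a high-copy ColE1/pUC-type origin and selected with kanamycin. Resistance comes from the Tn5 NeoR/KanR aminoglycoside phosphotransferase gene, which sits behind tandem bacterial (bla) and SV40 early promoters and ends with an HSV TK polyadenylation signal. This arrangement lets one cassette give kanamycin resistance in bacteria and G418 resistance in mammalian cells. An f1 origin is also present and permits single-stranded DNA production. The short ble and bGH poly(A) fragments appear to be residual or incidental backbone matches.

The construct provides constitutive expression of a red-fluorescent isolated PH domain, suited to live-cell or fixed-cell imaging of where this domain localises. The associated publication concerns VPS13C, a bridge-like lipid transport protein, mediating ER-lysosome contacts after lysosome damage. The plasmid was therefore presumably used to examine the PH domain's contribution to membrane targeting, although the record does not state the exact experiment.
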