Features (pLannotate 1.2.2; 15 found; start..end, strand, type, name):
     61..364     +  enhancer       CMV enhancer: human cytomegalovirus immediate early enhancer
    365..568     +  promoter       CMV promoter: human cytomegalovirus (CMV) immediate early promoter
    613..1320    +  CDS            mCherry: mCherry is a basic (constitutively fluorescent) red fluorescent protein published in 2004, derived from Discosoma sp.. It is reported to be a very rapidly-maturing monomer with low acid sensitivity.
   1324..1755    +  CDS            VPS13C (fragment): VP13C_HUMAN - Also known as KIAA1421 From Homo sapiens (Human).
   1760..1796    +  misc_feature   MCS (fragment): multiple cloning site
   1813..1897    +  CDS            large T antigen (fragment): large T antigen from SV40 (simian virus 40)
   1920..2041    +  polyA_signal   SV40 poly(A) signal: SV40 polyadenylation signal
   2075..2503    -  rep_origin     f1 ori (sequence partly withheld): f1 bacteriophage origin of replication; arrow indicates direction of (+) strand synthesis
   2530..2634    +  promoter       AmpR promoter: bla
   2636..2993    +  promoter       SV40 promoter: SV40 enhancer and early promoter
   3028..3822    +  CDS            NeoR/KanR: aminoglycoside phosphotransferase from Tn5; aph(3')-II (or nptII); confers resistance to neomycin, kanamycin, and G418 (Geneticin®)
   3843..3995    +  CDS            ble (fragment): BLE_KLEPN - Experimental evidence at protein level: Swiss-Prot protein existence level 1. Binding protein with a strong affinity to the bleomycin family of antibiotics. Binds to CL990; an antimitotic-antibiotic compound. From Klebsiella pneumoniae.
   4054..4101    +  polyA_signal   HSV TK poly(A) signal: herpes simplex virus thymidine kinase polyadenylation signal (Cole and Stacy, 1985)
   4192..4208    -  polyA_signal   bGH poly(A) signal (fragment): bovine growth hormone polyadenylation signal
   4430..5018    +  rep_origin     ori: high-copy-number ColE1/pMB1/pBR322/pUC origin of replication
>Addgene plasmid #232869 | mCherry-PH(VPS13C) | addgene full sequence | sequence record 472708 | Addgene NGS Result
TAGTTATTAATAGTAATCAATTACGGGGTCATTAGTTCATAGCCCATATATGGAGTTCCGCGTTACATAA
CTTACGGTAAATGGCCCGCCTGGCTGACCGCCCAACGACCCCCGCCCATTGACGTCAATAATGACGTATG
TTCCCATAGTAACGCCAATAGGGACTTTCCATTGACGTCAATGGGTGGAGTATTTACGGTAAACTGCCCA
CTTGGCAGTACATCAAGTGTATCATATGCCAAGTACGCCCCCTATTGACGTCAATGACGGTAAATGGCCC
GCCTGGCATTATGCCCAGTACATGACCTTATGGGACTTTCCTACTTGGCAGTACATCTACGTATTAGTCA
TCGCTATTACCATGGTGATGCGGTTTTGGCAGTACATCAATGGGCGTGGATAGCGGTTTGACTCACGGGG
ATTTCCAAGTCTCCACCCCATTGACGTCAATGGGAGTTTGTTTTGGCACCAAAATCAACGGGACTTTCCA
AAATGTCGTAACAACTCCGCCCCATTGACGCAAATGGGCGGTAGGCGTGTACGGTGGGAGGTCTATATAA
GCAGAGCTGGTTTAGTGAACCGTCAGATCCGCTAGCGCTACCGGTCGCCACCATGGTGAGCAAGGGCGAG
GAGGATAACATGGCCATCATCAAGGAGTTCATGCGCTTCAAGGTGCACATGGAGGGCTCCGTGAACGGCC
ACGAGTTCGAGATCGAGGGCGAGGGCGAGGGCCGCCCCTACGAGGGCACCCAGACCGCCAAGCTGAAGGT
GACCAAGGGTGGCCCCCTGCCCTTCGCCTGGGACATCCTGTCCCCTCAGTTCATGTACGGCTCCAAGGCC
TACGTGAAGCACCCCGCCGACATCCCCGACTACTTGAAGCTGTCCTTCCCCGAGGGCTTCAAGTGGGAGC
GCGTGATGAACTTCGAGGACGGCGGCGTGGTGACCGTGACCCAGGACTCCTCCCTGCAGGACGGCGAGTT
CATCTACAAGGTGAAGCTGCGCGGCACCAACTTCCCCTCCGACGGCCCCGTAATGCAGAAGAAGACCATG
GGCTGGGAGGCCTCCTCCGAGCGGATGTACCCCGAGGACGGCGCCCTGAAGGGCGAGATCAAGCAGAGGC
TGAAGCTGAAGGACGGCGGCCACTACGACGCTGAGGTCAAGACCACCTACAAGGCCAAGAAGCCCGTGCA
GCTGCCCGGCGCCTACAACGTCAACATCAAGTTGGACATCACCTCCCACAACGAGGACTACACCATCGTG
GAACAGTACGAACGCGCCGAGGGCCGCCACTCCACCGGCGGCATGGACGAGCTGTACAAGATGGATAGAC
AGGAGTCCGAGGGCTCTGATCTGCTGGAGAACCACATCAAGAAGCTGGAGGGCGAGACATACAGATATCA
CTGCGCCATCCCTGGCTCCAAGAAGACAATCCTGATGGTGACCAATAGACGGGTGCTGTGCATCAAGGAG
GTGGAGATCCTGGGCCTGATGTGCGTGGACTGGCAGTGTCCCTTTGAGGATTTCGTGTTCCCCCCTTCTG
TGAGCGAGAACGTGCTGAAGATCAGCGTGAAGGAGCAGGGCCTGTTCCACAAGAAGGACTCCGCCAATCA
GGGCTGCGTGAGAAAGGTGTACCTGAAAGACACCGCCACAGCCGAGAGGGCCTGTAACGCCATCGAGGAT
GCCCAGAGCACCCGCCAGCAGCAGAAACTGATGAAACAGAGCTCCGTGAGACTGCTGAGACCACAGCTGC
CTTCCTGATGAATTCTGCAGTCGACGGTACCGCGGGCCCGGGATCCACCGGATCTAGATAACTGATCATA
ATCAGCCATACCACATTTGTAGAGGTTTTACTTGCTTTAAAAAACCTCCCACACCTCCCCCTGAACCTGA
AACATAAAATGAATGCAATTGTTGTTGTTAACTTGTTTATTGCAGCTTATAATGGTTACAAATAAAGCAA
TAGCATCACAAATTTCACAAATAAAGCATTTTTTTCACTGCATTCTAGTTGTGGTTTGTCCAAACTCATC
AATGTATCTTAACGCGTAAATTGTAAGCGTTAATATTTTGTTAAAATTCGCGTTAAATTTTTGTTAAATC
AGCTCATTTTTTAACCAATAGGCCGAAATCGGCAAAATCCCTTATAAATCAAAAGAATAGACCGAGATAG
GGT
[37 nt withheld, positions 2174-2210]
AAAGAACGTGGACTCCAACGTCAAAGG
[49 nt withheld, positions 2238-2286]
T
[91 nt withheld, positions 2288-2378]
G
[124 nt withheld, positions 2380-2503]
CAGGTGGCACTTTTCGGGGAAATGTGCGCGGAACCCCTATTTGTTTATTTTTCTAAATACATTCAAATAT
GTATCCGCTCATGAGACAATAACCCTGATAAATGCTTCAATAATATTGAAAAAGGAAGAGTCCTGAGGCG
GAAAGAACCAGCTGTGGAATGTGTGTCAGTTAGGGTGTGGAAAGTCCCCAGGCTCCCCAGCAGGCAGAAG
TATGCAAAGCATGCATCTCAATTAGTCAGCAACCAGGTGTGGAAAGTCCCCAGGCTCCCCAGCAGGCAGA
AGTATGCAAAGCATGCATCTCAATTAGTCAGCAACCATAGTCCCGCCCCTAACTCCGCCCATCCCGCCCC
TAACTCCGCCCAGTTCCGCCCATTCTCCGCCCCATGGCTGACTAATTTTTTTTATTTATGCAGAGGCCGA
GGCCGCCTCGGCCTCTGAGCTATTCCAGAAGTAGTGAGGAGGCTTTTTTGGAGGCCTAGGCTTTTGCAAA
GATCGATCAAGAGACAGGATGAGGATCGTTTCGCATGATTGAACAAGATGGATTGCACGCAGGTTCTCCG
GCCGCTTGGGTGGAGAGGCTATTCGGCTATGACTGGGCACAACAGACAATCGGCTGCTCTGATGCCGCCG
TGTTCCGGCTGTCAGCGCAGGGGCGCCCGGTTCTTTTTGTCAAGACCGACCTGTCCGGTGCCCTGAATGA
ACTGCAAGACGAGGCAGCGCGGCTATCGTGGCTGGCCACGACGGGCGTTCCTTGCGCAGCTGTGCTCGAC
GTTGTCACTGAAGCGGGAAGGGACTGGCTGCTATTGGGCGAAGTGCCGGGGCAGGATCTCCTGTCATCTC
ACCTTGCTCCTGCCGAGAAAGTATCCATCATGGCTGATGCAATGCGGCGGCTGCATACGCTTGATCCGGC
TACCTGCCCATTCGACCACCAAGCGAAACATCGCATCGAGCGAGCACGTACTCGGATGGAAGCCGGTCTT
GTCGATCAGGATGATCTGGACGAAGAGCATCAGGGGCTCGCGCCAGCCGAACTGTTCGCCAGGCTCAAGG
CGAGCATGCCCGACGGCGAGGATCTCGTCGTGACCCATGGCGATGCCTGCTTGCCGAATATCATGGTGGA
AAATGGCCGCTTTTCTGGATTCATCGACTGTGGCCGGCTGGGTGTGGCGGACCGCTATCAGGACATAGCG
TTGGCTACCCGTGATATTGCTGAAGAGCTTGGCGGCGAATGGGCTGACCGCTTCCTCGTGCTTTACGGTA
TCGCCGCTCCCGATTCGCAGCGCATCGCCTTCTATCGCCTTCTTGACGAGTTCTTCTGAGCGGGACTCTG
GGGTTCGAAATGACCGACCAAGCGACGCCCAACCTGCCATCACGAGATTTCGATTCCACCGCCGCCTTCT
ATGAAAGGTTGGGCTTCGGAATCGTTTTCCGGGACGCCGGCTGGATGATCCTCCAGCGCGGGGATCTCAT
GCTGGAGTTCTTCGCCCACCCTAGGGGGAGGCTAACTGAAACACGGAAGGAGACAATACCGGAAGGAACC
CGCGCTATGACGGCAATAAAAAGACAGAATAAAACGCACGGTGTTGGGTCGTTTGTTCATAAACGCGGGG
TTCGGTCCCAGGGCTGGCACTCTGTCGATACCCCACCGAGACCCCATTGGGGCCAATACGCCCGCGTTTC
TTCCTTTTCCCCACCCCACCCCCCAAGTTCGGGTGAAGGCCCAGGGCTCGCAGCCAACGTCGGGGCGGCA
GGCCCTGCCATAGCCTCAGGTTACTCATATATACTTTAGATTGATTTAAAACTTCATTTTTAATTTAAAA
GGATCTAGGTGAAGATCCTTTTTGATAATCTCATGACCAAAATCCCTTAACGTGAGTTTTCGTTCCACTG
AGCGTCAGACCCCGTAGAAAAGATCAAAGGATCTTCTTGAGATCCTTTTTTTCTGCGCGTAATCTGCTGC
TTGCAAACAAAAAAACCACCGCTACCAGCGGTGGTTTGTTTGCCGGATCAAGAGCTACCAACTCTTTTTC
CGAAGGTAACTGGCTTCAGCAGAGCGCAGATACCAAATACTGTTCTTCTAGTGTAGCCGTAGTTAGGCCA
CCACTTCAAGAACTCTGTAGCACCGCCTACATACCTCGCTCTGCTAATCCTGTTACCAGTGGCTGCTGCC
AGTGGCGATAAGTCGTGTCTTACCGGGTTGGACTCAAGACGATAGTTACCGGATAAGGCGCAGCGGTCGG
GCTGAACGGGGGGTTCGTGCACACAGCCCAGCTTGGAGCGAACGACCTACACCGAACTGAGATACCTACA
GCGTGAGCTATGAGAAAGCGCCACGCTTCCCGAAGGGAGAAAGGCGGACAGGTATCCGGTAAGCGGCAGG
GTCGGAACAGGAGAGCGCACGAGGGAGCTTCCAGGGGGAAACGCCTGGTATCTTTATAGTCCTGTCGGGT
TTCGCCACCTCTGACTTGAGCGTCGATTTTTGTGATGCTCGTCAGGGGGGCGGAGCCTATGGAAAAACGC
CAGCAACGCGGCCTTTTTACGGTTCCTGGCCTTTTGCTGGCCTTTTGCTCACATGTTCTTTCCTGCGTTA
TCCCCTGATTCTGTGGATAACCGTATTACCGCCATGCAT
